Addgene plasmid #105271: YIplac211-VPS8-iGFPx6
Purpose: Plasmid for pop-in/pop-out replacement of Vps8 with Vps8-iGFPx6.
Depositing lab: Benjamin Glick. Depositing organization: University of Chicago. Publication: Budding Yeast Has a Minimal Endomembrane System. Day KJ, Casler JC, Glick BS. Dev Cell. 2018 Jan 8;44(1):56-72.e4. doi: 10.1016/j.devcel.2017.12.014. Epub 2018 Jan 8. PubMed 29316441.
Backbone
  Vector backbone: YIplac211
  Backbone size w/o insert (bp): 3797
  Total vector size (bp): 9202
  Vector type: Yeast Expression
  Selectable markers: URA3
Growth in bacteria
  Bacterial resistance: Ampicillin, 100 μg/mL
  Growth temperature: 37°C
  Growth strain: DH5alpha
  Copy number: Unknown
Gene/Insert
  Gene/Insert name: Vps8 portion
  Species: S. cerevisiae (budding yeast)
  Entrez Gene: VPS8 (a.k.a. YAL002W, FUN15, VPL8, VPT8)
  Tag / fusion protein: iGFPx6 (C terminal on insert)
  Cloning method: Restriction Enzyme; 5′ cloning site SphI (not destroyed); 3′ cloning site SacI (not destroyed)
  Sequencing primers: 5′ M13 REVERSE; 3′ M13 FORWARD
Terms and licenses: Academic/Nonprofit Terms; Industry Terms: Not Available to Industry
How to cite: YIplac211-VPS8-iGFPx6 was a gift from Benjamin Glick (Addgene plasmid # 105271 ; http://n2t.net/addgene:105271 ; RRID:Addgene_105271)
