[The description below was written by a language model from this plasmid's Addgene catalogue record and pLannotate feature annotations shown in this document.]
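Description:
YIplac211-VPS8-iGFPx6 is a yeast integrating plasmid built on the YIplac211 backbone. It is designed to replace the chromosomal VPS8 gene of Saccharomyces cerevisiae with a version tagged at its C terminus with six tandem copies of GFP. In E. coli it is maintained through a high-copy ColE1/pUC-type origin and selected with ampicillin via the β-lactamase gene. The feature table shows no yeast replication origin or centromere, which fits an integrating vector that persists in yeast only after recombining into the genome. The yeast marker is URA3 under its own promoter. It allows selection on medium lacking uracil and counterselection with 5-fluoroorotic acid.

The insert, cloned between SphI and SacI within the lacZα polylinker region, carries only a portion of VPS8, annotated as a fragment of roughly 0.8 kb. It is followed by six consecutive GFP coding units, which the annotation tool identifies as the S65T variant and which are separated by short spacers. After the GFP array comes a stretch that includes a reverse-oriented fragment of TFC3, presumably genomic sequence lying downstream of VPS8. No yeast promoter is annotated upstream of the VPS8 fragment, so expression of the fusion would depend on the endogenous promoter after integration.

The two yeast segments provide homology on either side of the tag for the stated pop-in/pop-out strategy. Integration at the VPS8 locus is selected with URA3. A second recombination event, selected on 5-FOA, then excises the vector backbone and can leave a scarless VPS8-iGFPx6 allele. The multimerised GFP presumably serves to give a brighter signal for fluorescence imaging of this vacuolar protein sorting factor expressed at native levels.
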