Features (pLannotate 1.2.2; 20 found; start..end, strand, type, name):
      1..93      +  CDS            lacI (fragment): lac repressor; lacI; The lac repressor binds to the lac operator to inhibit transcription in E. coli. This inhibition can be relieved by adding lactose or isopropyl-β-D-thiogalactopyranoside (IPTG).
    106..127     +  protein_bind   CAP binding site: CAP binding activates transcription in the presence of cAMP. E. coli catabolite activator protein
    142..172     +  promoter       lac promoter: promoter for the E. coli lac operon
    180..196     +  protein_bind   lac operator: The lac repressor binds to the lac operator to inhibit transcription in E. coli. This inhibition can be relieved by adding lactose or isopropyl-β-D-thiogalactopyranoside (IPTG). lac repressor encoded by lacI
    246..1079    +  CDS            VPS8 (fragment): VPS8_YEAST - Also known as VPT8. Experimental evidence at protein level: Swiss-Prot protein existence level 1. Required for localization and recycling of the CPY sorting receptor (VPS10) to the late-Golgi compartment. Involved in the retention of proteins to the late-Golgi. Plays an integral role in the complex vacuolar protein sorting process. From Saccharomyces cerevisiae (strain ATCC 204508 / S288c) (Baker's yeast).
   1125..1820    +  CDS            GFP (S65T): GFP (S65T) is a basic (constitutively fluorescent) green fluorescent protein published in 1995, derived from Aequorea victoria.
   1845..2540    +  CDS            GFP (S65T): GFP (S65T) is a basic (constitutively fluorescent) green fluorescent protein published in 1995, derived from Aequorea victoria.
   2565..3260    +  CDS            GFP (S65T): GFP (S65T) is a basic (constitutively fluorescent) green fluorescent protein published in 1995, derived from Aequorea victoria.
   3285..3980    +  CDS            GFP (S65T): GFP (S65T) is a basic (constitutively fluorescent) green fluorescent protein published in 1995, derived from Aequorea victoria.
   4005..4700    +  CDS            GFP (S65T): GFP (S65T) is a basic (constitutively fluorescent) green fluorescent protein published in 1995, derived from Aequorea victoria.
   4725..5420    +  CDS            GFP (S65T): GFP (S65T) is a basic (constitutively fluorescent) green fluorescent protein published in 1995, derived from Aequorea victoria.
   5516..5683    -  CDS            TFC3 (fragment): TFC3_YEAST - Also known as TSV115. Experimental evidence at protein level: Swiss-Prot protein existence level 1. TFIIIC mediates tRNA and 5S RNA gene activation by binding to intragenic promoter elements. Upstream of the transcription start site, TFIIIC assembles the initiation complex TFIIIB-TFIIIC-tDNA, which is sufficient for RNA polymerase III recruitment and function. Part of the tauB domain of TFIIIC that binds boxB DNA promoter sites of tRNA and similar genes. TFC3 is essential for cell viability. Cooperates with TFC6 in DNA binding. From Saccharomyces cerevisiae (strain ATCC 204508 / S
   5691..5848    +  CDS            lacZα (fragment): LacZα fragment of β-galactosidase; lacZ fragment
   5854..5953    -  misc_feature   bom (fragment): basis of mobility region from pBR322
   6055..6090    -  CDS            rop (fragment): Rop protein, which maintains plasmids at low copy number; rop
   6179..6982    -  CDS            URA3: orotidine-5'-phosphate decarboxylase, required for uracil biosynthesis; S. cerevisiae URA3; yeast auxotrophic marker, counterselectable with 5-fluoroorotic acid (5-FOA)
   6983..7198    -  promoter       URA3 promoter: S. cerevisiae URA3
   7291..7395    +  promoter       AmpR promoter: bla
   7396..8256    +  CDS            AmpR: β-lactamase; bla; confers resistance to ampicillin, carbenicillin, and related antibiotics
   8427..9015    +  rep_origin     ori: high-copy-number ColE1/pMB1/pBR322/pUC origin of replication
>Addgene plasmid #105271 | YIplac211-VPS8-iGFPx6 | addgene full sequence | sequence record 202435 | Addgene NGS Result
GCGCCCAATACGCAAACCGCCTCTCCCCGCGCGTTGGCCGATTCATTAATGCAGCTGGCACGACAGGTTT
CCCGACTGGAAAGCGGGCAGTGAGCGCAACGCAATTAATGTGAGTTAGCTCACTCATTAGGCACCCCAGG
CTTTACACTTTATGCTTCCGGCTCGTATGTTGTGTGGAATTGTGAGCGGATAACAATTTCACACAGGAAA
CAGCTATGACCATGATTACGCCAAGCTTGCATGCAGTTCTCAGCAACGCTGAGAGCTTACAAATTCTGGA
CTTATTGAATCAAGACTCTAATTTTGAAGCTGCAGCTATAATTCACGAACGCTTGGAAAGTTTTAACCTA
GCAGTCAGGGATTTATTAAGTTTTATTGAACAATGTCTAAATGAAGGGAAAACAAATATATCTACTTTAT
TGGAATCTTTGAGGAGGGCCTTTGATGATTGTAATTCTGCTGGTACCGAGAAAAAATCGTGTTGGATATT
ATTGATTACATTCCTGATCACTCTATATGGGAAATATCCTTCACACGATGAAAGGAAAGATTTATGTAAT
AAACTACTTCAAGAAGCATTTTTGGGATTGGTTAGGTCCAAGAGTTCCTCTCAGAAGGATTCAGGTGGGG
AATTCTGGGAAATAATGTCTTCTGTTCTTGAGCACCAAGACGTTATTTTAATGAAAGTTCAGGATTTAAA
GCAACTGCTACTGAATGTTTTTAATACTTATAAATTGGAAAGATCTCTTTCTGAGTTGATTCAAAAGATT
ATAGAGGATTCTTCGCAAGATCTTGTTCAACAGTATAGAAAATTTCTGAGTGAAGGGTGGTCTATACACA
CCGACGACTGCGAAATCTGCGGGAAAAAAATATGGGGAGCTGGTCTGGACCCATTACTTTTTCTAGCTTG
GGAAAATGTACAGCGCCACCAAGATATGATTAGTGTAGATCTCAAAACTCCCCTTGTCATATTCAAATGT
CACCATGGCTTTCACCAGACTTGCCTCGAAAACTTGGCCCAGAAACCCGATGAATATTCTTGTTTAATTT
GCCAGACGGAATCTAACCCAAAAATAGTAACGGATCCAGGAAGTTCGGGGTCCAGCGGTTCTTCAGGCGC
TAGCATGGATAGCACTGAGAGCCTTTTCACTGGAGTTGTCCCAATTCTTGTTGAATTAGATGGTGATGTT
AATGGGCACAAATTTTCTGTCAGTGGAGAGGGTGAAGGTGATGCAACATACGGAAAACTTACCCTTAAAT
TTATTTGCACTACTGGAAAACTACCTGTTCCTTGGCCAACACTTGTCACTACTTTAACTTATGGTGTTCA
GTGCTTTTCAAGATACCCGGATCATATGAAACAGCATGACTTTTTCAAGAGTGCCATGCCCGAAGGTTAT
GTACAGGAAAGAACTATATTTTTCAAAGATGACGGGAACTACAAGACACGTGCTGAAGTCAAGTTTGAAG
GTGATACCCTTGTTAATAGAATCGAGTTAAAAGGTATTGATTTTAAAGAAGATGGAAACATTCTTGGGCA
CAAATTGGAATACAACTATAACTCACACAATGTATACATCATGGCAGACAAACAAAAGAATGGAATCAAA
GCTAACTTCAAAATTAGACACAACATTGAAGATGGAAGCGTTCAACTAGCAGACCATTATCAACAAAATA
CTCCAATTGGCGATGGCCCTGTCCTTTTACCAGACAACCATTACCTGTCCACACAATCTGCCCTTTCGAA
AGATCCCAACGAAAAGAGAGACCACATGGTCCTTAAAGAGTTTGTAACAGCTGCTGGGATTACACATGGC
AGCTCCGGCTCCAGCGGGTCTAGCATGGATAGCACTGAGAGCCTTTTCACTGGAGTTGTCCCAATTCTTG
TTGAATTAGATGGTGATGTTAATGGGCACAAATTTTCTGTCAGTGGAGAGGGTGAAGGTGATGCAACATA
CGGAAAACTTACCCTTAAATTTATTTGCACTACTGGAAAACTACCTGTTCCTTGGCCAACACTTGTCACT
ACTTTAACTTATGGTGTTCAGTGCTTTTCAAGATACCCGGATCATATGAAACAGCATGACTTTTTCAAGA
GTGCCATGCCCGAAGGTTATGTACAGGAAAGAACTATATTTTTCAAAGATGACGGGAACTACAAGACACG
TGCTGAAGTCAAGTTTGAAGGTGATACCCTTGTTAATAGAATCGAGTTAAAAGGTATTGATTTTAAAGAA
GATGGAAACATTCTTGGGCACAAATTGGAATACAACTATAACTCACACAATGTATACATCATGGCAGACA
AACAAAAGAATGGAATCAAAGCTAACTTCAAAATTAGACACAACATTGAAGATGGAAGCGTTCAACTAGC
AGACCATTATCAACAAAATACTCCAATTGGCGATGGCCCTGTCCTTTTACCAGACAACCATTACCTGTCC
ACACAATCTGCCCTTTCGAAAGATCCCAACGAAAAGAGAGACCACATGGTCCTTAAAGAGTTTGTAACAG
CTGCTGGGATTACACATGGCAGCTCCGGCTCCAGCGGGTCTAGCATGGATAGCACTGAGAGCCTTTTCAC
TGGAGTTGTCCCAATTCTTGTTGAATTAGATGGTGATGTTAATGGGCACAAATTTTCTGTCAGTGGAGAG
GGTGAAGGTGATGCAACATACGGAAAACTTACCCTTAAATTTATTTGCACTACTGGAAAACTACCTGTTC
CTTGGCCAACACTTGTCACTACTTTAACTTATGGTGTTCAGTGCTTTTCAAGATACCCGGATCATATGAA
ACAGCATGACTTTTTCAAGAGTGCCATGCCCGAAGGTTATGTACAGGAAAGAACTATATTTTTCAAAGAT
GACGGGAACTACAAGACACGTGCTGAAGTCAAGTTTGAAGGTGATACCCTTGTTAATAGAATCGAGTTAA
AAGGTATTGATTTTAAAGAAGATGGAAACATTCTTGGGCACAAATTGGAATACAACTATAACTCACACAA
TGTATACATCATGGCAGACAAACAAAAGAATGGAATCAAAGCTAACTTCAAAATTAGACACAACATTGAA
GATGGAAGCGTTCAACTAGCAGACCATTATCAACAAAATACTCCAATTGGCGATGGCCCTGTCCTTTTAC
CAGACAACCATTACCTGTCCACACAATCTGCCCTTTCGAAAGATCCCAACGAAAAGAGAGACCACATGGT
CCTTAAAGAGTTTGTAACAGCTGCTGGGATTACACATGGCAGCTCCGGCTCCAGCGGGTCTAGCATGGAT
AGCACTGAGAGCCTTTTCACTGGAGTTGTCCCAATTCTTGTTGAATTAGATGGTGATGTTAATGGGCACA
AATTTTCTGTCAGTGGAGAGGGTGAAGGTGATGCAACATACGGAAAACTTACCCTTAAATTTATTTGCAC
TACTGGAAAACTACCTGTTCCTTGGCCAACACTTGTCACTACTTTAACTTATGGTGTTCAGTGCTTTTCA
AGATACCCGGATCATATGAAACAGCATGACTTTTTCAAGAGTGCCATGCCCGAAGGTTATGTACAGGAAA
GAACTATATTTTTCAAAGATGACGGGAACTACAAGACACGTGCTGAAGTCAAGTTTGAAGGTGATACCCT
TGTTAATAGAATCGAGTTAAAAGGTATTGATTTTAAAGAAGATGGAAACATTCTTGGGCACAAATTGGAA
TACAACTATAACTCACACAATGTATACATCATGGCAGACAAACAAAAGAATGGAATCAAAGCTAACTTCA
AAATTAGACACAACATTGAAGATGGAAGCGTTCAACTAGCAGACCATTATCAACAAAATACTCCAATTGG
CGATGGCCCTGTCCTTTTACCAGACAACCATTACCTGTCCACACAATCTGCCCTTTCGAAAGATCCCAAC
GAAAAGAGAGACCACATGGTCCTTAAAGAGTTTGTAACAGCTGCTGGGATTACACATGGCAGCTCCGGCT
CCAGCGGGTCTAGCATGGATAGCACTGAGAGCCTTTTCACTGGAGTTGTCCCAATTCTTGTTGAATTAGA
TGGTGATGTTAATGGGCACAAATTTTCTGTCAGTGGAGAGGGTGAAGGTGATGCAACATACGGAAAACTT
ACCCTTAAATTTATTTGCACTACTGGAAAACTACCTGTTCCTTGGCCAACACTTGTCACTACTTTAACTT
ATGGTGTTCAGTGCTTTTCAAGATACCCGGATCATATGAAACAGCATGACTTTTTCAAGAGTGCCATGCC
CGAAGGTTATGTACAGGAAAGAACTATATTTTTCAAAGATGACGGGAACTACAAGACACGTGCTGAAGTC
AAGTTTGAAGGTGATACCCTTGTTAATAGAATCGAGTTAAAAGGTATTGATTTTAAAGAAGATGGAAACA
TTCTTGGGCACAAATTGGAATACAACTATAACTCACACAATGTATACATCATGGCAGACAAACAAAAGAA
TGGAATCAAAGCTAACTTCAAAATTAGACACAACATTGAAGATGGAAGCGTTCAACTAGCAGACCATTAT
CAACAAAATACTCCAATTGGCGATGGCCCTGTCCTTTTACCAGACAACCATTACCTGTCCACACAATCTG
CCCTTTCGAAAGATCCCAACGAAAAGAGAGACCACATGGTCCTTAAAGAGTTTGTAACAGCTGCTGGGAT
TACACATGGCAGCTCCGGCTCCAGCGGGTCTAGCATGGATAGCACTGAGAGCCTTTTCACTGGAGTTGTC
CCAATTCTTGTTGAATTAGATGGTGATGTTAATGGGCACAAATTTTCTGTCAGTGGAGAGGGTGAAGGTG
ATGCAACATACGGAAAACTTACCCTTAAATTTATTTGCACTACTGGAAAACTACCTGTTCCTTGGCCAAC
ACTTGTCACTACTTTAACTTATGGTGTTCAGTGCTTTTCAAGATACCCGGATCATATGAAACAGCATGAC
TTTTTCAAGAGTGCCATGCCCGAAGGTTATGTACAGGAAAGAACTATATTTTTCAAAGATGACGGGAACT
ACAAGACACGTGCTGAAGTCAAGTTTGAAGGTGATACCCTTGTTAATAGAATCGAGTTAAAAGGTATTGA
TTTTAAAGAAGATGGAAACATTCTTGGGCACAAATTGGAATACAACTATAACTCACACAATGTATACATC
ATGGCAGACAAACAAAAGAATGGAATCAAAGCTAACTTCAAAATTAGACACAACATTGAAGATGGAAGCG
TTCAACTAGCAGACCATTATCAACAAAATACTCCAATTGGCGATGGCCCTGTCCTTTTACCAGACAACCA
TTACCTGTCCACACAATCTGCCCTTTCGAAAGATCCCAACGAAAAGAGAGACCACATGGTCCTTAAAGAG
TTTGTAACAGCTGCTGGGATTACACATGGCAGCTCCGGCTCCAGCGGGTAAAGCGGCCGCCATTTCTAAA
TATTTAATACAACTTTGGTTACATAAAAGTAAAATTTATACACCTCATTTCATTATGTAGATTCATATAT
AGAATACCAATTATGATTGACCCAATAGCCATCAAAATCAGTAGTTATTAATACTTGTCTTTCTAGGAGC
CATTTGCATATTTCTGATATTTCATGAAGCGAAAGTACTTCACGACACCTAGATTGCAATCTACTCAATG
TTATCCCTGGATGAGCTCGAATTCACTGGCCGTCGTTTTACAACGTCGTGACTGGGAAAACCCTGGCGTT
ACCCAACTTAATCGCCTTGCAGCACATCCCCCTTTCGCCAGCTGGCGTAATAGCGAAGAGGCCCGCACCG
ATCGCCCTTCCCAACAGTTGCGCAGCCTGAATGGCGAATGGCGCCTGATGCGGTATTTTCTCCTTACGCA
TCTGTGCGGTATTTCACACCGCATATGGTGCACTCTCAGTACAATCTGCTCTGATGCCGCATAGTTAAGC
CAGCCCCGACACCCGCCAACACCCGCTGACGCGCCCTGACGGGCTTGTCTGCTCCCGGCATCCGCTTACA
GACAAGCTGTGACCGTCTCCGGGAGCTGCATGTGTCAGAGGTTTTCACCGTCATCACCGAAACGCGCGAG
ACGAAAGGGCGGGTAATAACTGATATAATTAAATTGAAGCTCTAATTTGTGAGTTTAGTATACATGCATT
TACTTATAATACAGTTTTTTAGTTTTGCTGGCCGCATCTTCTCAAATATGCTTCCCAGCCTGCTTTTCTG
TAACGTTCACCCTCTACCTTAGCATCCCTTCCCTTTGCAAATAGTCCTCTTCCAACAATAATAATGTCAG
ATCCTGTAGAGACCACATCATCCACGGTTCTATACTGTTGACCCAATGCGTCTCCCTTGTCATCTAAACC
CACACCGGGTGTCATAATCAACCAATCGTAACCTTCATCTCTTCCACCCATGTCTCTTTGAGCAATAAAG
CCGATAACAAAATCTTTGTCGCTCTTCGCAATGTCAACAGTACCCTTAGTATATTCTCCAGTAGATAGGG
AGCCCTTGCATGACAATTCTGCTAACATCAAAAGGCCTCTAGGTTCCTTTGTTACTTCTTCTGCCGCCTG
CTTCAAACCGCTAACAATACCTGGGCCCACCACACCGTGTGCATTCGTAATGTCTGCCCATTCTGCTATT
CTGTATACACCCGCAGAGTACTGCAATTTGACTGTATTACCAATGTCAGCAAATTTTCTGTCTTCGAAGA
GTAAAAAATTGTACTTGGCGGATAATGCCTTTAGCGGCTTAACTGTGCCCTCCATCGAAAAATCAGTCAA
GATATCCACATGTGTTTTTAGTAAACAAATTTTGGGACCTAATGCTTCAACTAACTCCAGTAATTCCTTG
GTGGTACGAACATCCAATGAAGCACACAAGTTTGTTTGCTTTTCGTGCATGATATTAAATAGCTTGGCAG
CAACAGGACTAGGATGAGTAGCAGCACGTTCCTTATATGTAGCTTTCGACATGATTTATCTTCGTTTCCT
GCATGTTTTTGTTCTGTGCAGTTGGGTTAAGAATACTGGGCAATTTCATGTTTCTTCAACACTACATATG
CGTATATATACCAATCTAAGTCTGTGCTCCTTCCTTCGTTCTTCCTTCTGTTCGGAGATTACCGAATCAA
AAAAATTTCAAGGAAACCGAAATCAAAAAAAAGAATAAAAAAAAAATGATGAATTGAAAAGCTGGCCTCG
TGATACGCCTATTTTTATAGGTTAATGTCATGATAATAATGGTTTCTTAGACGTCAGGTGGCACTTTTCG
GGGAAATGTGCGCGGAACCCCTATTTGTTTATTTTTCTAAATACATTCAAATATGTATCCGCTCATGAGA
CAATAACCCTGATAAATGCTTCAATAATATTGAAAAAGGAAGAGTATGAGTATTCAACATTTCCGTGTCG
CCCTTATTCCCTTTTTTGCGGCATTTTGCCTTCCTGTTTTTGCTCACCCAGAAACGCTGGTGAAAGTAAA
AGATGCTGAAGATCAGTTGGGTGCACGAGTGGGTTACATCGAACTGGATCTCAACAGCGGTAAGATCCTT
GAGAGTTTTCGCCCCGAAGAACGTTTTCCAATGATGAGCACTTTTAAAGTTCTGCTATGTGGCGCGGTAT
TATCCCGTATTGACGCCGGGCAAGAGCAACTCGGTCGCCGCATACACTATTCTCAGAATGACTTGGTTGA
GTACTCACCAGTCACAGAAAAGCATCTTACGGATGGCATGACAGTAAGAGAATTATGCAGTGCTGCCATA
ACCATGAGTGATAACACTGCGGCCAACTTACTTCTGACAACGATCGGAGGACCGAAGGAGCTAACCGCTT
TTTTGCACAACATGGGGGATCATGTAACTCGCCTTGATCGTTGGGAACCGGAGCTGAATGAAGCCATACC
AAACGACGAGCGTGACACCACGATGCCTGTAGCAATGGCAACAACGTTGCGCAAACTATTAACTGGCGAA
CTACTTACTCTAGCTTCCCGGCAACAATTAATAGACTGGATGGAGGCGGATAAAGTTGCAGGACCACTTC
TGCGCTCGGCCCTTCCGGCTGGCTGGTTTATTGCTGATAAATCTGGAGCCGGTGAGCGTGGGTCTCGCGG
TATCATTGCAGCACTGGGGCCAGATGGTAAGCCCTCCCGTATCGTAGTTATCTACACGACGGGGAGTCAG
GCAACTATGGATGAACGAAATAGACAGATCGCTGAGATAGGTGCCTCACTGATTAAGCATTGGTAACTGT
CAGACCAAGTTTACTCATATATACTTTAGATTGATTTAAAACTTCATTTTTAATTTAAAAGGATCTAGGT
GAAGATCCTTTTTGATAATCTCATGACCAAAATCCCTTAACGTGAGTTTTCGTTCCACTGAGCGTCAGAC
CCCGTAGAAAAGATCAAAGGATCTTCTTGAGATCCTTTTTTTCTGCGCGTAATCTGCTGCTTGCAAACAA
AAAAACCACCGCTACCAGCGGTGGTTTGTTTGCCGGATCAAGAGCTACCAACTCTTTTTCCGAAGGTAAC
TGGCTTCAGCAGAGCGCAGATACCAAATACTGTTCTTCTAGTGTAGCCGTAGTTAGGCCACCACTTCAAG
AACTCTGTAGCACCGCCTACATACCTCGCTCTGCTAATCCTGTTACCAGTGGCTGCTGCCAGTGGCGATA
AGTCGTGTCTTACCGGGTTGGACTCAAGACGATAGTTACCGGATAAGGCGCAGCGGTCGGGCTGAACGGG
GGGTTCGTGCACACAGCCCAGCTTGGAGCGAACGACCTACACCGAACTGAGATACCTACAGCGTGAGCTA
TGAGAAAGCGCCACGCTTCCCGAAGGGAGAAAGGCGGACAGGTATCCGGTAAGCGGCAGGGTCGGAACAG
GAGAGCGCACGAGGGAGCTTCCAGGGGGAAACGCCTGGTATCTTTATAGTCCTGTCGGGTTTCGCCACCT
CTGACTTGAGCGTCGATTTTTGTGATGCTCGTCAGGGGGGCGGAGCCTATGGAAAAACGCCAGCAACGCG
GCCTTTTTACGGTTCCTGGCCTTTTGCTGGCCTTTTGCTCACATGTTCTTTCCTGCGTTATCCCCTGATT
CTGTGGATAACCGTATTACCGCCTTTGAGTGAGCTGATACCGCTCGCCGCAGCCGAACGACCGAGCGCAG
CGAGTCAGTGAGCGAGGAAGCGGAAGA
